Addgene plasmid #198680: pEM.H08R
Purpose: An Easy Modular Integrative fuSion-ready Expression toolkit (Easy-MISE toolkit) for fast engineering of heterologous productions in Saccharomyces cerevisiae
Depositing lab: Paola Branduardi. Depositing organization: Universita degli Studi di Milano-Bicocca. Publication: Easy Modular Integrative fuSion-ready Expression (Easy-MISE) Toolkit for Fast Engineering of Heterologous Productions in Saccharomyces cerevisiae. Maestroni L, Butti P, Milanesi R, Pagliari S, Campone L, Serra I, Branduardi P. ACS Synth Biol. 2023 Apr 14. doi: 10.1021/acssynbio.3c00015. PubMed 37058502.
Backbone
  Vector backbone: pGA-blue
  Backbone manufacturer: IndBioTech Lab
  Vector type: Yeast Expression, Synthetic Biology
Growth in bacteria
  Bacterial resistance: Kanamycin, 50 μg/mL
  Growth temperature: 37°C
  Growth strain: DH5alpha
  Copy number: High Copy
Gene/Insert
  Gene/Insert name: XI5_DW
  Species: S. cerevisiae (budding yeast)
  Cloning method: Unknown
Terms and licenses: Academic/Nonprofit Terms; Industry Terms: Not Available to Industry
Depositor comments: Cloning Method: Goldon Gate Assembly
How to cite: pEM.H08R was a gift from Paola Branduardi (Addgene plasmid # 198680 ; http://n2t.net/addgene:198680 ; RRID:Addgene_198680)
