[The description below was written by a language model from this plasmid's Addgene catalogue record and pLannotate feature annotations shown in this document.]
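Description:
pEM.H08R is a small (about 2.3 kb) part plasmid from the Easy-MISE (Easy Modular Integrative fuSion-ready Expression) toolkit, a Golden Gate-based system for rapid construction of integrative expression cassettes in Saccharomyces cerevisiae. It is built on the pGA-blue backbone and is maintained in E. coli only. The annotated features include a high-copy ColE1/pUC-type origin of replication and a kanamycin resistance gene (aph(3')-Ia), but no yeast replication origin or yeast selectable marker. This fits a storage or donor vector that supplies a module for assembly and is not itself used to transform yeast.

The insert is recorded as XI5_DW, of S. cerevisiae origin. The name, together with the integrative design of the toolkit, suggests a downstream homology arm for a chromosomal integration locus designated XI-5, which would flank an assembled cassette and direct its insertion by homologous recombination. The record does not state this role explicitly. The feature table detects a fragment matching the yeast ZRT3 gene, which encodes a vacuolar zinc transporter, near the end of the sequence. This probably reflects genomic sequence carried within the homology region, not an expressed coding sequence. A very short lacI fragment is also annotated and is probably a remnant of the backbone's lac-derived region.

No promoter, terminator, tag or reporter is annotated, and the Golden Gate enzyme sites and overhangs are not described. The depositor lists Golden Gate assembly as the cloning method, and the plasmid is meant to be combined with other toolkit modules to engineer heterologous production in yeast.
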