Features (pLannotate 1.2.2; 4 found; start..end, strand, type, name):
    150..965     +  CDS            KanR: aminoglycoside phosphotransferase; aph(3')-Ia; confers resistance to kanamycin in bacteria or G418 (Geneticin®) in eukaryotes
   1050..1638    +  rep_origin     ori: high-copy-number ColE1/pMB1/pBR322/pUC origin of replication
   1821..1864    +  CDS            lacI (fragment): lac repressor; lacI; The lac repressor binds to the lac operator to inhibit transcription in E. coli. This inhibition can be relieved by adding lactose or isopropyl-β-D-thiogalactopyranoside (IPTG).
   2168..2341    +  CDS            ZRT3 (fragment): ZRT3_YEAST - Experimental evidence at protein level: Swiss-Prot protein existence level 1. Transports zinc from storage in the vacuole to the cytoplasm. From Saccharomyces cerevisiae (strain ATCC 204508 / S288c) (Baker's yeast).
>Addgene plasmid #198680 | pEM.H08R | addgene full sequence | sequence record 393314 | Addgene NGS Result
GACCCTGTCAGACCAAGTTTACTCATATATACTTTAGATTGATTTAAAACTTCATTTTTAATTTAAAAGG
ATCTAGGTGAAGATCCTTTTTGATAATCTCATGAACAATAAAACTGTCTGCTTACATAAACAGTAATACA
AGGGGTGTTATGAGCCATATTCAACGGGAAACGTCTTGCTCTAGGCCGCGATTAAATTCCAACATGGATG
CTGATTTATATGGGTATAAATGGGCTCGCGATAATGTCGGGCAATCAGGTGCGACAATCTATCGATTGTA
TGGGAAGCCCGATGCGCCAGAGTTGTTTCTGAAACATGGCAAAGGTAGCGTTGCCAATGATGTTACAGAT
GAGATGGTCAGACTAAACTGGCTGACGGAATTTATGCCTCTTCCGACCATCAAGCATTTTATCCGTACTC
CTGATGATGCATGGTTACTCACCACTGCGATCCCCGGGAAAACAGCATTCCAGGTATTAGAAGAATATCC
TGATTCAGGTGAAAATATTGTTGATGCGCTGGCAGTGTTCCTGCGCCGGTTGCATTCGATTCCTGTTTGT
AATTGTCCTTTTAACAGCGATCGCGTATTTCGACTCGCTCAGGCGCAATCACGAATGAATAACGGTTTGG
TTGATGCGAGTGATTTTGATGACGAGCGTAATGGCTGGCCTGTTGAACAAGTCTGGAAAGAAATGCATAA
ACTTTTGCCATTCTCACCGGATTCAGTCGTCACTCATGGTGATTTCTCACTTGATAACCTTATTTTTGAC
GAGGGGAAATTAATAGGTTGTATTGATGTTGGACGAGTCGGAATCGCAGACCGATACCAGGATCTTGCCA
TCCTATGGAACTGCCTCGGTGAGTTTTCTCCTTCATTACAGAAACGGCTTTTTCAAAAATATGGTATTGA
TAATCCTGATATGAATAAATTGCAGTTTCATTTGATGCTCGATGAGTTTTTCTAAGAATTAATTCATGAC
CAAAATCCCTTAACGTGAGTTTTCGTTCCACTGAGCGTCAGACCCCGTAGAAAAGATCAAAGGATCTTCT
TGAGATCCTTTTTTTCTGCGCGTAATCTGCTGCTTGCAAACAAAAAAACCACCGCTACCAGCGGTGGTTT
GTTTGCCGGATCAAGAGCTACCAACTCTTTTTCCGAAGGTAACTGGCTTCAGCAGAGCGCAGATACCAAA
TACTGTTCTTCTAGTGTAGCCGTAGTTAGGCCACCACTTCAAGAACTCTGTAGCACCGCCTACATACCTC
GCTCTGCTAATCCTGTTACCAGTGGCTGCTGCCAGTGGCGATAAGTCGTGTCTTACCGGGTTGGACTCAA
GACGATAGTTACCGGATAAGGCGCAGCGGTCGGGCTGAACGGGGGGTTCGTGCACACAGCCCAGCTTGGA
GCGAACGACCTACACCGAACTGAGATACCTACAGCGTGAGCTATGAGAAAGCGCCACGCTTCCCGAAGGG
AGAAAGGCGGACAGGTATCCGGTAAGCGGCAGGGTCGGAACAGGAGAGCGCACGAGGGAGCTTCCAGGGG
GAAACGCCTGGTATCTTTATAGTCCTGTCGGGTTTCGCCACCTCTGACTTGAGCGTCGATTTTTGTGATG
CTCGTCAGGGGGGCGGAGCCTATGGAAAAACGCCAGCAACGCGGCCTTTTTACGGTTCCTGGCCTTTTGC
TGGCCTTTTGCTCACATGTTCTTTCCTGCGTTATCCCCTGATTCTGTGGATAACCGTATTACCGCCTTTG
AGTGAGCTGATACCGCTCGCCGCAGCCGAACGACCGAGCGCAGCGAGTCAGTGAGCGAGGAAGCGGAAGA
GCGCCCAATACGCAAACCGCCTCTCCCCGCGCGTTGGCCGATTCTGGTCTCCTTACTATTGGCTGCTTCA
TAGTACACCCAATTGCCCACAACCCAAGTTAATCATAAGCTCTTGTTGTCGATGAATTGCTCAAAATGTG
GCCATTCTTTCAATTTTGCACCTCTAAAACTGCTCCGTGGGTTGTGACAACAACCTTAAGGGTAATGGAC
TTTTTTAGAAAGACAAATGAGATGATTTCACCTACTGGTATATCATTTATTTATACACGACCGTTTTGAC
ATTTCAGAGTTGCACGTTGGTATATCCTAATATTCTCACAAGCATCACAGTGAAGAAACGCAAGAAAATG
GAAAAAATTCCCAGGTGGTTGTTGTTTTCTCTTATATCGTCGGTGCTGTGCATACTTGGGGCCCTGTGTG
TGCCGTTGTTATCGGTTGCCTTCGATAGCAAGCGCAATAGCCAATCTAAGTTGGTCAACTATGGTCTTTC
TCTAAGTGCCGGATCTATGATCACTACTTCGCAAGGA
